>Addgene plasmid #147854 | pAc5.1B-EGFP-DmNot1_1467-1717-K1537SG1562EQ1658A_W | depositor full sequence | sequence record 290301 | Full Sequence
CTTCAAGGAATTAATTCTATATTCTAAAAACACAAATGATACTTCTAAAAAAAATCATGAATGGCATCAA
CTCTGAATCAAATCTTTGCAGATGCACCTACTTCTCATTTCCACTGTCACATCATTTTTCCAGATCTCGC
TGCCTGTTATGTGGCCCACAAACCAAGACACGTTTTATGGCCATTAAAGCTGGCTGATCGTCGCCAAACA
CCAAATACATATCAATATGTACATTCGAGAAAGAAGCGATCAAAGAAGCGTCTTCGGGCGAGTAGGAGAA
TGCGGAGGAGAAGGAGAACGAGCTGATCTAGTATCTCTCCACAATCCAATGCCAACTGACCAACTGGCCA
TATTCGGAGCAATTTGAAGCCAATTTCCATCGCCTGGCGATCGCTCCATTCTTGGCTATATGTTTTTCAC
CGTTCCCGGGGCCATTTTCAAAGACTCGTCGGTAAGATAAGATTGTGTCACTCGCTGTCTCTCTTCATTT
GTCGAAGAATGCTGAGGAATTTCGCGATGACGTCGGCGAGTATTTTGAAGAATGAGAATAATTTGTATTT
ATACGAAAATCAGTTAGTGGAATTTTCTACAAAAACATGTTATCTATAGATAATTTTGTTGCAAAATATG
TTGACTATGACAAAGATTGTATGTATATACCTTTAATGTATTCTCATTTTCTTATGTATTTATAATGGCA
ATGATGATACTGATGATATTTTAAGATGATGCCAGACCACAGGCTGATTTCTGCGTCTTTTGCCGAACGC
AGTGCATGTGCGGTTGTTGTTTTTTGGAATAGTTTCAATTTTCGGACTGTCCGCTTTGATTTCAGTTTCT
TGGCTTATTCAAAAAGCAAAGTAAAGCCAAAAAAGCGAGATGGCAATACCAAATGCGGCAAAACGGTAGT
GGAAGGAAAGGGGTGCGGGGCAGCGGAAGGAAGGGTGGGGCGGGGCGTGGCGGGGTCTGTGGCTGGGCGC
GACGTCACCGACGTTGGAGCCACTCCTTTGACCATGTGTGCGTGTGTGTATTATTCGTGTCTCGCCACTC
GCCGGTTGTTTTTTTCTTTTTATCTCGCTCTCTCTAGCGCCATCTCGTACGCATGCTCAACGCACCGCAT
GTTGCCGTGTCCTTTATGCGTCATTTTGGCTCGAAATAGGCAATTATTTAAACAAAGATTAGTCAACGAA
AACGCTAAAATAAATAAGTCTACAATATGGTTACTTATTGCCATGTGTGTGCAGCCAACGATAGCAACAA
AAGCAACAACACAGTGGCTTTCCCTCTTTCACTTTTTGTTTGCAAGCGCGTGCGAGCAAGACGGCACGAC
CGGCAAACGCAATTACGCTGACAAAGAGCAGACGAAGTTTTGGCCGAAAAACATCAAGGCGCCTGATACG
AATGCATTTGCAATAACAATTGCGATATTTAATATTGTTTATGAAGCTGTTTGACTTCAAAACACACAAA
AAAAAAAATAAAACAAATTATTTGAAAGAGAATTAGGAATCGGACAGCTTATCGTTACGGGCTAACAGCA
CACCGAGACGAAATAGCTTACCTGACGTCACAGCCTCTGGAAGAACTGCCGCCAAGCAGAGAGAGAGAGA
AAAAGAGGGAGAGCAGCTTAGACCGCATGTGCTTGTGTGTGAGGCGTCTCTCTCTTCGTCTCCTGTTTGC
GCAAACGCATAGACTGCACTGAGAAAATCGATTACCTATTTTTTATGAATGAATATTTGCACTATTACTA
TTCAAAACTATTAAGATAGCAATCACATTCAATAGCCAAATACTATACCACCTGAGCGATGCAACGAAAT
GATCAATTTGAGCAAAAATGCTGCATATTTAGGACGGCATCATTATAGAAATGCTTCTTGCTGTGTACTT
TTCTCTCGTCTGGCAGCTGTTTCGCCGTTATTGTTAAAACCGGCTTAAGTTAGGTGTGTTTTCTACGACT
AGTGATGCCCCTACTAGAAGATGTGTGTTGCACAAATGTCCCTGAATAACCAATTTGAAGTGCAGATAGC
AGTAAACGTAAGCTAATATGAATATTATTTAACTGTAATGTTTTAATATCGCTGGACATTACTAATAAAC
CCACTATAAACACATGTACATATGTATGTTTTGGCATACAATGAGTAGTTGGGGAAAAAATGTGTAAAAG
CACCGTGACCATCACAGCATAAAGATAACCAGCTGAAGTATCGAATATGAGTAACCCCCAAATTGAATCA
CATGCCGCAACTGATAGGACCCATGGAAGTACACTCTTCATGGCGATATACAAGACACACACAAGCACGA
ACACCCAGTTGCGGAGGAAATTCTCCGTAAATGAAAACCCAATCGGCGAACAATTCATACCCATATATGG
TAAAAGTTTTGAACGCGACTTGAGAGCGGAGAGCATTGCGGCTGATAAGGTTTTAGCGCTAAGCGGGCTT
TATAAAACGGGCTGCGGGACCAGTTTTCATATCACTACCGTTTGAGTTCTTGTGCTGTGTGGATACTCCT
CCCGACACAAAGCCGCTCCATCAGCCAGCAGTCGTCTAATCCAGAGACCCCGGATCGGGGTACCAACATG
GTGAGCAAGGGCGAGGAGCTGTTCACCGGGGTGGTGCCCATCCTGGTCGAGCTGGACGGCGACGTAAACG
GCCACAAGTTCAGCGTGTCCGGCGAGGGCGAGGGCGATGCCACCTACGGCAAGCTGACCCTGAAGTTCAT
CTGCACCACCGGCAAGCTGCCCGTGCCCTGGCCCACCCTCGTGACCACCCTGACCTACGGCGTGCAGTGC
TTCAGCCGCTACCCCGACCACATGAAGCAGCACGACTTCTTCAAGTCCGCCATGCCCGAAGGCTACGTCC
AGGAGCGCACCATCTTCTTCAAGGACGACGGCAACTACAAGACCCGCGCCGAGGTGAAGTTCGAGGGCGA
CACCCTGGTGAACCGCATCGAGCTGAAGGGCATCGACTTCAAGGAGGACGGCAACATCCTGGGGCACAAG
CTGGAGTACAACTACAACAGCCACAACGTCTATATCATGGCCGACAAGCAGAAGAACGGCATCAAGGTGA
ACTTCAAGATCCGCCACAACATCGAGGACGGCAGCGTGCAGCTCGCCGACCACTACCAGCAGAACACCCC
CATCGGCGACGGCCCCGTGCTGCTGCCCGACAACCACTACCTGAGCACCCAGTCCGCCCTGAGCAAAGAC
CCCAACGAGAAGCGCGATCACATGGTCCTGCTGGAGTTCGTGACCGCCGCCGGGATCACTCTCGGCATGG
ACGAGCTGTACAAGCCAAGCTTAATTAAGATGCGCTATTCATACGTGGACGTAAACGTGAGCAACTTCCA
GCTTATTGGTCAGCAGTTGGTACTGCCACCCAATACTCCGTTCCTGCACGCCAATCCCGGAATCAAACAC
ATGGTCGTCAACGCCGTGGAGCGCACGATAACCGACTGGTTGCAGCCTATTGTGGACCGAAGCATCCGCA
TTGCCTGTGCCACCACCGAGCAGATCATCCGCAGCGACTTCGCCCTGGATGCTGACGAGAACCGAATGCG
CACTGCCGCTCATCAGATGGTACGAAACCTTGCCGCCGAGATGGCCATGATTACCGGTAAGGATGAGATA
GCGCGTGCTATTAGCCAGAATCTGCACAAGGCCTTGCTGTCGGGTCTAAATGGGATGCCCAGCATGGCTG
AGATCCAAGCTGCTGCTATGCAGTTAGCCAGCGAAAATGTTGAGCTAGTTTGCGCTTTCATTCAGAAAAC
ATCTGCTGAAAAGGCAGCCGCAGAGATCGATAGGCGTCTAAGCACCGATTTCGAGACCAGAAAAATTGCT
CGTGAAGAGGGCAACCGCTTTGTGGACGCCCAGATCCTCACCTATGCACAGGAGCGTCTTCCAGAAGCAG
TGCGCATCAAGGTGGGCGCGGCTCCAGCTACACTTTATGCTGTGTACTCGGAGTTCGCTAGAAGCATACC
TGGCTTCCAGCAGATGAGCGATCGCGATATTGCCCTGTTTGTGCCCAAGCCGACGGATTTGTCTCAGCCA
AATGTGTTTGCTAATTGATCTAGAGGGCCCGCGGTTCGAAGGTAAGCCTATCCCTAACCCTCTCCTCGGT
CTCGATTCTACGCGTACCGGTCATCATCACCATCACCATTGAGTTTAAACCCGCTGATCAGCCTCGACTG
TGCCTTCTAAGGCCTGAGCTCGCTGATCAGCCTCGATCGAGGATCCAGACATGATAAGATACATTGATGA
GTTTGGACAAACCACAACTAGAATGCAGTGAAAAAAATGCTTTATTTGTGAAATTTGTGATGCTATTGCT
TTATTTGTAACCATTATAAGCTGCAATAAACAAGTTAACAACAACAATTGCATTCATTTTATGTTTCAGG
TTCAGGGGGAGGTGTGGGAGGTTTTTTAAAGCAAGTAAAACCTCTACAAATGTGGTATGGCTGATTATGA
TCAGTCGACCGATGCCCTTGAGAGCCTTCAACCCAGTCAGCTCCTTCCGGTGGGCGCGGGGCATGACTAT
CGTCGCCGCACTTATGACTGTCTTCTTTATCATGCAACTCGTAGGACAGGTGCCGGCAGCGCTCTGGGTC
ATTTTCGGCGAGGACCGCTTTCGCTGGAGCGCGACGATGATCGGCCTGTCGCTTGCGGTATTCGGAATCT
TGCACGCCCTCGCTCAAGCCTTCGTCACTGGTCCCGCCACCAAACGTTTCGGCGAGAAGCAGGCCATTAT
CGCCGGCATGGCGGCCGACGCGCTGGGCTACGTCTTGCTGGCGTTCGCGACGCGAGGCTGGATGGCCTTC
CCCATTATGATTCTTCTCGCTTCCGGCGGCATCGGGATGCCCGCGTTGCAGGCCATGCTGTCCAGGCAGG
TAGATGACGACCATCAGGGACAGCTTCAAGGATCGCTCGCGGCTCTTACCAGCCAGCAAAAGGCCAGGAA
CCGTAAAAAGGCCGCGTTGCTGGCGTTTTTCCATAGGCTCCGCCCCCCTGACGAGCATCACAAAAATCGA
CGCTCAAGTCAGAGGTGGCGAAACCCGACAGGACTATAAAGATACCAGGCGTTTCCCCCTGGAAGCTCCC
TCGTGCGCTCTCCTGTTCCGACCCTGCCGCTTACCGGATACCTGTCCGCCTTTCTCCCTTCGGGAAGCGT
GGCGCTTTCTCAATGCTCACGCTGTAGGTATCTCAGTTCGGTGTAGGTCGTTCGCTCCAAGCTGGGCTGT
GTGCACGAACCCCCCGTTCAGCCCGACCGCTGCGCCTTATCCGGTAACTATCGTCTTGAGTCCAACCCGG
TAAGACACGACTTATCGCCACTGGCAGCAGCCACTGGTAACAGGATTAGCAGAGCGAGGTATGTAGGCGG
TGCTACAGAGTTCTTGAAGTGGTGGCCTAACTACGGCTACACTAGAAGGACAGTATTTGGTATCTGCGCT
CTGCTGAAGCCAGTTACCTTCGGAAAAAGAGTTGGTAGCTCTTGATCCGGCAAACAAACCACCGCTGGTA
GCGGTGGTTTTTTTGTTTGCAAGCAGCAGATTACGCGCAGAAAAAAAGGATCTCAAGAAGATCCTTTGAT
CTTTTCTACGGGGTCTGACGCTCAGTGGAACGAAAACTCACGTTAAGGGATTTTGGTCATGAGATTATCA
AAAAGGATCTTCACCTAGATCCTTTTAAATTAAAAATGAAGTTTTAAATCAATCTAAAGTATATATGAGT
AAACTTGGTCTGACAGTTACCAATGCTTAATCAGTGAGGCACCTATCTCAGCGATCTGTCTATTTCGTTC
ATCCATAGTTGCCTGACTCCCCGTCGTGTAGATAACTACGATACGGGAGGGCTTACCATCTGGCCCCAGT
GCTGCAATGATACCGCGAGACCCACGCTCACCGGCTCCAGATTTATCAGCAATAAACCAGCCAGCCGGAA
GGGCCGAGCGCAGAAGTGGTCCTGCAACTTTATCCGCCTCCATCCAGTCTATTAATTGTTGCCGGGAAGC
TAGAGTAAGTAGTTCGCCAGTTAATAGTTTGCGCAACGTTGTTGCCATTGCTGCAGGCATCGTGGTGTCA
CGCTCGTCGTTTGGTATGGCTTCATTCAGCTCCGGTTCCCAACGATCAAGGCGAGTTACATGATCCCCCA
TGTTGTGCAAAAAAGCGGTTAGCTCCTTCGGTCCTCCGATCGTTGTCAGAAGTAAGTTGGCCGCAGTGTT
ATCACTCATGGTTATGGCAGCACTGCATAATTCTCTTACTGTCATGCCATCCGTAAGATGCTTTTCTGTG
ACTGGTGAGTACTCAACCAAGTCATTCTGAGAATAGTGTATGCGGCGACCGAGTTGCTCTTGCCCGGCGT
CAACACGGGATAATACCGCGCCACATAGCAGAACTTTAAAAGTGCTCATCATTGGAAAACGTTCTTCGGG
GCGAAAACTCTCAAGGATCTTACCGCTGTTGAGATCCAGTTCGATGTAACCCACTCGTGCACCCAACTGA
TCTTCAGCATCTTTTACTTTCACCAGCGTTTCTGGGTGAGCAAAAACAGGAAGGCAAAATGCCGCAAAAA
AGGGAATAAGGGCGACACGGAAATGTTGAATACTCATACTCTTCCTTTTTCAATATTATTGAAGCATTTA
TCAGGGTTATTGTCTCATGAGCGGATACATATTTGAATGTATTTAGAAAAATAAACAAATAGGGGTTCCG
CGCACATTTCCCCGAAAAGTGCCACCTGACGTCTAAGAAACCATTATTATCATGACATTAACCTATAAAA
ATAGGCGTATCACGAGGCCCTTTCGT
Features (pLannotate 1.2.2; 9 found; start..end, strand, type, name):
     56..2568    +  promoter       Ac5 promoter: Drosophila melanogaster actin 5C promoter
   2588..3304    +  CDS            EGFP: EGFP is a basic (constitutively fluorescent) green fluorescent protein published in 1996, derived from Aequorea victoria. It is reported to be a rapidly-maturing weak dimer with moderate acid sensitivity.
   4101..4142    +  CDS            V5 tag: epitope tag from simian virus 5
   4242..4376    -  polyA_signal   SV40 poly(A) signal: SV40 polyadenylation signal
   4399..4483    -  CDS            large T antigen (fragment): large T antigen from SV40 (simian virus 40)
   4484..4954    +  CDS            TcR (fragment): tetracycline efflux protein; tet; confers resistance to tetracycline
   4998..5586    -  rep_origin     ori: high-copy-number ColE1/pMB1/pBR322/pUC origin of replication
   5757..6617    -  CDS            AmpR: β-lactamase; bla; confers resistance to ampicillin, carbenicillin, and related antibiotics
   6618..6722    -  promoter       AmpR promoter: bla
