[The description below was written by a language model from this plasmid's Addgene catalogue record and pLannotate feature annotations shown in this document.]
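Description:
pAc5.1B-EGFP-DmNot1_1467-1717-K1537SG1562EQ1658A_W is a 6.8 kb insect expression plasmid. The catalogue lists the backbone as unknown, but the name and the annotated parts point to a pAc5.1-type vector. It is maintained in E. coli through a ColE1/pUC-type origin and selected with ampicillin via the β-lactamase gene and its own promoter. The repository entry lists it as low copy, whereas the origin annotation describes a high-copy type. A short tetracycline-resistance fragment and a piece of SV40 large T antigen also appear in the annotation. These are partial backbone remnants and not functional markers. No selectable marker for insect cells is annotated.

Expression is driven by the Drosophila melanogaster actin 5C promoter, a strong constitutive promoter commonly used in fly cell lines. It is followed by an EGFP coding sequence. The feature table leaves the roughly 800 nt stretch after EGFP unannotated, and this is where the insert would sit: a fragment of Drosophila Not1, the scaffold subunit of the CCR4-NOT deadenylase complex, covering residues 1467–1717. The fragment carries three substitutions, K1537S, G1562E and Q1658A, so the expected product is an N-terminally EGFP-tagged mutant fragment. A V5 epitope from the vector lies downstream, but the record does not say whether it is in frame or preceded by a stop codon. An SV40 polyadenylation signal is annotated after the cassette, on the minus strand.

The record does not state what the mutations disrupt. The associated publication concerns interactions within the CCR4-NOT complex that link miRNA target recognition to silencing. This suggests the construct serves as an interaction-deficient mutant for comparison with wild-type protein in binding or functional assays in fly cells.
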