Addgene plasmid #147854: pAc5.1B-EGFP-DmNot1_1467-1717-K1537SG1562EQ1658A_W
Purpose: Insect Expression of DmNot1_1467-1717-K1537SG1562EQ1658A
Depositing lab: Elisa Izaurralde. Depositing organization: Max Planck Institute for Developmental Biology. Publication: A DDX6-CNOT1 complex and W-binding pockets in CNOT9 reveal direct links between miRNA target recognition and silencing. Chen Y, Boland A, Kuzuoglu-Ozturk D, Bawankar P, Loh B, Chang CT, Weichenrieder O, Izaurralde E. Mol Cell. 2014 Jun 5;54(5):737-50. doi: 10.1016/j.molcel.2014.03.034. Epub 2014 Apr 24. PubMed 24768540.
Backbone
  Vector backbone: Unknown
  Vector type: Insect Expression
Growth in bacteria
  Bacterial resistance: Ampicillin, 100 μg/mL
  Growth temperature: 37°C
  Growth strain: DH5alpha
  Copy number: Low Copy
Gene/Insert
  Gene/Insert name: DmNot1_1467-1717-K1537SG1562EQ1658A
  Species: D. melanogaster (fly)
  Entrez Gene: Not1 (a.k.a. Dmel_CG34407, CG1874, CG1884, CG34407, Dmel\CG34407, Dmel_CG1874, Dmel_CG1884, NOT, NOT1, anon-EST:Liang-1.29, anon-WO0118547.221, clone 1.29, not1)
  Cloning method: Unknown
Terms and licenses: Academic/Nonprofit Terms; Industry Terms: Not Available to Industry
Depositor comments: sequence given by NCBI: NM_001103772.2. Plasmids from this collection were made available to the research community and donated after the lab closed. Please note that the sequence provided by the depositing laboratory may be theoretical/predicted or based on Sanger sequencing results. There may be discrepancies between sequencing results obtained by Addgene and the depositor sequence. If an Addgene verified sequence is not available, please contact before placing your order to request that our lab fully sequence the plasmid.
How to cite: pAc5.1B-EGFP-DmNot1_1467-1717-K1537SG1562EQ1658A_W was a gift from Elisa Izaurralde (Addgene plasmid # 147854 ; http://n2t.net/addgene:147854 ; RRID:Addgene_147854)
